>Addgene plasmid #147409 | pAc5.1B-lambdaN-HA-DmGW182-del205-490-dsRNAres_R | depositor full sequence | sequence record 289856 | Full Sequence
CTTCAAGGAATTAATTCTATATTCTAAAAACACAAATGATACTTCTAAAAAAAATCATGAATGGCATCAA
CTCTGAATCAAATCTTTGCAGATGCACCTACTTCTCATTTCCACTGTCACATCATTTTTCCAGATCTCGC
TGCCTGTTATGTGGCCCACAAACCAAGACACGTTTTATGGCCATTAAAGCTGGCTGATCGTCGCCAAACA
CCAAATACATATCAATATGTACATTCGAGAAAGAAGCGATCAAAGAAGCGTCTTCGGGCGAGTAGGAGAA
TGCGGAGGAGAAGGAGAACGAGCTGATCTAGTATCTCTCCACAATCCAATGCCAACTGACCAACTGGCCA
TATTCGGAGCAATTTGAAGCCAATTTCCATCGCCTGGCGATCGCTCCATTCTTGGCTATATGTTTTTCAC
CGTTCCCGGGGCCATTTTCAAAGACTCGTCGGTAAGATAAGATTGTGTCACTCGCTGTCTCTCTTCATTT
GTCGAAGAATGCTGAGGAATTTCGCGATGACGTCGGCGAGTATTTTGAAGAATGAGAATAATTTGTATTT
ATACGAAAATCAGTTAGTGGAATTTTCTACAAAAACATGTTATCTATAGATAATTTTGTTGCAAAATATG
TTGACTATGACAAAGATTGTATGTATATACCTTTAATGTATTCTCATTTTCTTATGTATTTATAATGGCA
ATGATGATACTGATGATATTTTAAGATGATGCCAGACCACAGGCTGATTTCTGCGTCTTTTGCCGAACGC
AGTGCATGTGCGGTTGTTGTTTTTTGGAATAGTTTCAATTTTCGGACTGTCCGCTTTGATTTCAGTTTCT
TGGCTTATTCAAAAAGCAAAGTAAAGCCAAAAAAGCGAGATGGCAATACCAAATGCGGCAAAACGGTAGT
GGAAGGAAAGGGGTGCGGGGCAGCGGAAGGAAGGGTGGGGCGGGGCGTGGCGGGGTCTGTGGCTGGGCGC
GACGTCACCGACGTTGGAGCCACTCCTTTGACCATGTGTGCGTGTGTGTATTATTCGTGTCTCGCCACTC
GCCGGTTGTTTTTTTCTTTTTATCTCGCTCTCTCTAGCGCCATCTCGTACGCATGCTCAACGCACCGCAT
GTTGCCGTGTCCTTTATGCGTCATTTTGGCTCGAAATAGGCAATTATTTAAACAAAGATTAGTCAACGAA
AACGCTAAAATAAATAAGTCTACAATATGGTTACTTATTGCCATGTGTGTGCAGCCAACGATAGCAACAA
AAGCAACAACACAGTGGCTTTCCCTCTTTCACTTTTTGTTTGCAAGCGCGTGCGAGCAAGACGGCACGAC
CGGCAAACGCAATTACGCTGACAAAGAGCAGACGAAGTTTTGGCCGAAAAACATCAAGGCGCCTGATACG
AATGCATTTGCAATAACAATTGCGATATTTAATATTGTTTATGAAGCTGTTTGACTTCAAAACACACAAA
AAAAAAAATAAAACAAATTATTTGAAAGAGAATTAGGAATCGGACAGCTTATCGTTACGGGCTAACAGCA
CACCGAGACGAAATAGCTTACCTGACGTCACAGCCTCTGGAAGAACTGCCGCCAAGCAGAGAGAGAGAGA
AAAAGAGGGAGAGCAGCTTAGACCGCATGTGCTTGTGTGTGAGGCGTCTCTCTCTTCGTCTCCTGTTTGC
GCAAACGCATAGACTGCACTGAGAAAATCGATTACCTATTTTTTATGAATGAATATTTGCACTATTACTA
TTCAAAACTATTAAGATAGCAATCACATTCAATAGCCAAATACTATACCACCTGAGCGATGCAACGAAAT
GATCAATTTGAGCAAAAATGCTGCATATTTAGGACGGCATCATTATAGAAATGCTTCTTGCTGTGTACTT
TTCTCTCGTCTGGCAGCTGTTTCGCCGTTATTGTTAAAACCGGCTTAAGTTAGGTGTGTTTTCTACGACT
AGTGATGCCCCTACTAGAAGATGTGTGTTGCACAAATGTCCCTGAATAACCAATTTGAAGTGCAGATAGC
AGTAAACGTAAGCTAATATGAATATTATTTAACTGTAATGTTTTAATATCGCTGGACATTACTAATAAAC
CCACTATAAACACATGTACATATGTATGTTTTGGCATACAATGAGTAGTTGGGGAAAAAATGTGTAAAAG
CACCGTGACCATCACAGCATAAAGATAACCAGCTGAAGTATCGAATATGAGTAACCCCCAAATTGAATCA
CATGCCGCAACTGATAGGACCCATGGAAGTACACTCTTCATGGCGATATACAAGACACACACAAGCACGA
ACACCCAGTTGCGGAGGAAATTCTCCGTAAATGAAAACCCAATCGGCGAACAATTCATACCCATATATGG
TAAAAGTTTTGAACGCGACTTGAGAGCGGAGAGCATTGCGGCTGATAAGGTTTTAGCGCTAAGCGGGCTT
TATAAAACGGGCTGCGGGACCAGTTTTCATATCACTACCGTTTGAGTTCTTGTGCTGTGTGGATACTCCT
CCCGACACAAAGCCGCTCCATCAGCCAGCAGTCGTCTAATCCAGAGACCCCGGATCGGGGTACCAACATG
GACGCACAAACACGACGACGTGAGCGTCGCGCTGAGAAACAAGCTCAATGGAAAGCTGCAAACGGTGGAT
CTCCTCCACATATGGCTTACCCATACGATGTTCCAGATTACGCTCCTCCAAGCTTGATGCGTGAAGCCCT
TTTTTCCCAAGATGGCTGGGGCTGTCAGCATGTTAACCAGGATACTAATTGGGAAGTTCCCAGTTCGCCA
GAACCAGCCAATAAGGATGCACCCGGTCCACCAATGTGGAAGCCAAGCATTAACAATGGTACTGATCTTT
GGGAGTCCAATTTGAGAAACGGAGGTCAGCCGGCCGCACAGCAAGTTCCAAAGCCGTCGTGGGGTCATAC
ACCATCCTCTAACTTAGGTGGAACATGGGGTGAGGACGACGATGGCGCCGATAGTAGTAGTGTGTGGACT
GGAGGAGCTGTTAGCAACGCGGGATCCGGAGCTGCAGTGGGAGTAAACCAAGCCGGAGTTAATGTCGGTC
CAGGCGGTGTTGTTTCGTCTGGCGGACCTCAGTGGGGACAAGGTGTCGTTGGCGTCGGACTTGGATCAAC
TGGCGGAAATGGTTCCAGTAACATTACAGGCTCTTCGGGCGTTGCCACGGGAAGCAGTGGCAATTCAAGT
AATGCCGGAAATGGATGGGGCGATCCACGCGAGATTCGTCCACTGGGCGTCGGAGGATCGATGGACATCC
GTAACGTCGAGCACCGTGGAGGAAATGGATCAGGCGCCCCGCCAAGCAATAGTGCTTCATCAGGTTGGAG
CACTGCTGCGGGCGTGGTGGATGGGGTTGATCTAGGATCTGAGTGGAACACGCACGGGGGGATTATTGGA
AAATCTCAGCAACAACAAAAACTAGCGGGACTTAACGTGGGAATGGTGAACGTAATTAACGCGGAGATCA
TTAAGCAAAGCAAGCAATACAGGATCCTTGTCGAGAACGGCTTTAAAAAGGAAGATGTAGAGCGGGCATT
AGTGATTGCTAATATGAACATCGAAGAGGCAGCCGATATGCTCCGTGCCAACTCATCCCTATCAATGGAT
GGTTGGCGTCGACATGATGAGTCCCTTGGATCTTATGCCGACCACAATAGTTCAACAAGCAGCGGTGGAT
TTGCTGGTCGTTACCCGGTCAACAGTGGACAACCTTCAATGTCCTTTCCTCATAATAACCTTATGAATAA
CATGGGAGGTACCGCTGTTACTGGAGGTAACAACAATACAAACATGACAGCTTTACAGGTGCAAAAGTAT
TTAAATCAAGGGCAACATGGTGTCGCTGTTGGACCGCAAGCCGTTGGTAATTCTTCAGCAGTATCTGTCG
GATTTGGTCAGAACACGTCTAACGCAGCAGTGGCAGGAGCAGCCTCTGCAAATATAGCAGCAAATACAAA
CAACCAACCGTCTGGTCAGCAAATTCGCATGCTAGGCCAGCAAATTCAGTTGGCCATTCATAGTGGTTTC
ATATCTAGTCAGATATTGACTCAACCGCTAACTCAAACAACCCTTAACCTTTTAAACCAACTTCTTAGCA
ATATTAAGCATCTCCAGGCTGCACAGCAATCCCTTACCCGCGGGGGAAATGTCAATCCAATGGCAGTGAA
TGTGGCTATATCTAAATACAAGCAGCAAATCCAGAATTTACAGAACCAGATAAGTGCACAACAGGCTGTG
TATGTAAAACAGCAAAATATGCAACCAACTTCACAACAACAACAGCCCCAACAACAGCAACTTCCTTCTG
TTCATCTAAGTAACTCAGGCAACGACTATTTAAGAGGTCACGATGCAATAAATAATTTGCAAAGCAACTT
TTCTGAGCTCAATATTAATAAGCCAAGTGGATATCAAGGAGCGTCCAATCAACAATCCCGATTAAATCAG
TGGAAGCTTCCAGTATTAGATAAGGAGATCAACTCTGACAGTACGGAATTTTCTCGTGCCCCAGGTGCAA
CGAAACAAAATTTGACGGCCAACACAAGCAACATAAACTCTTTGGGTCTTCAAAACGATAGTACATGGTC
AACTGGACGCAGTATTGGTGACGGTTGGCCTGATCCCTCATCTGATAACGAGAATAAAGACTGGTCTGTT
GCTCAGCCAACTTCAGCAGCAACTGCTTACACTGATCTGGTCCAAGAGTTTGAGCCAGGCAAGCCATGGA
AGGGTTCACAGATCAAAAGCATAGAAGATGATCCCAGCATTACACCAGGAAGCGTTGCTAGATCTCCATT
GTCTATTAATTCGACGCCAAAAGATGCTGACATATTTGCCAATACCGGTAAAAATTCACCGACTGATTTA
CCGCCACTAAGTTTATCGTCGTCTACATGGAGTTTTAATCCAAACCAAAATTATCCGAGTCACAGTTGGT
CTGACAATAGTCAACAATGTACCGCCACTTCGGAGCTTTGGACAAGCCCGCTAAATAAATCATCGTCTCG
AGGTCCCCCGCCAGGATTGACTGCCAATTCAAATAAATCTGCAAATAGTAATGCGTCAACGCCAACAACT
ATTACCGGAGGTGCGAATGGATGGTTACAGCCTCGAAGTGGCGGTGTTCAAACCACAAACACTAATTGGA
CAGGTGGTAACACCACTTGGGGCTCCAGTTGGTTGCTTTTGAAAAATCTAACAGCACAGATTGATGGTCC
TACTTTGCGTACACTGTGTATGCAGCATGGGCCCCTTGTCAGCTTTCACCCGTATTTGAACCAAGGAATT
GCCTTATGTAAATATACTACTCGTGAGGAGGCGAACAAGGCGCAAATGGCGTTAAACAACTGTGTCCTCG
CCAACACCACAATATTTGCTGAATCTCCCAGCGAGAACGAGGTGCAAAGCATTATGCAGCACTTACCACA
AACTCCTTCCTCTACAAGCTCTAGTGGAACTAGTGGTGGCAACGTCGGAGGCGTCGGCACTTCAGCCAAT
AATGCAAACAGTGGTTCTGCAGCTTGTCTGTCCGGAAACAATAGCGGCAACGGAAACGGCAGCGCGAGCG
GCGCCGGCAGCGGCAACAATGGCAACAGTAGCTGCAACAACAGTGCCGCCGGGGGGGGCAGCAGCAGCAA
CAACACGATTACCACTGTAGCAAATTCGAATCTTGTTGGTTCTAGTGGCTCTGTCTCAAATTCCTCTGGC
GTTACTGCTAACTCTAGTACTGTTTCTGTAGTTAGTTGTACAGCGAGTGGGAATTCCATAAATGGGGCAG
GTACTGCAAACAGTTCTGGTTCAAAGAGTAGTGCAAACAATTTAGCTAGCGGCCAGTCTAGCGCTTCTAA
CTTAACTAATAGCACCAATTCAACATGGCGACAAACTAGCCAAAACCAAGCTCTTCAAAGTCAAAGCAGG
CCATCAGGCAGAGAAGCTGACTTTGATTATATATCTCTCGTTTATTCCATTGTTGATGATTAAGCGGCCG
CTCGAGTCTAGAGGGCCCGCGGTTCGAAGGTAAGCCTATCCCTAACCCTCTCCTCGGTCTCGATTCTACG
CGTACCGGTCATCATCACCATCACCATTGAGTTTAAACCCGCTGATCAGCCTCGACTGTGCCTTCTAAGG
CCTGAGCTCGCTGATCAGCCTCGATCGAGGATCCAGACATGATAAGATACATTGATGAGTTTGGACAAAC
CACAACTAGAATGCAGTGAAAAAAATGCTTTATTTGTGAAATTTGTGATGCTATTGCTTTATTTGTAACC
ATTATAAGCTGCAATAAACAAGTTAACAACAACAATTGCATTCATTTTATGTTTCAGGTTCAGGGGGAGG
TGTGGGAGGTTTTTTAAAGCAAGTAAAACCTCTACAAATGTGGTATGGCTGATTATGATCAGTCGACCGA
TGCCCTTGAGAGCCTTCAACCCAGTCAGCTCCTTCCGGTGGGCGCGGGGCATGACTATCGTCGCCGCACT
TATGACTGTCTTCTTTATCATGCAACTCGTAGGACAGGTGCCGGCAGCGCTCTGGGTCATTTTCGGCGAG
GACCGCTTTCGCTGGAGCGCGACGATGATCGGCCTGTCGCTTGCGGTATTCGGAATCTTGCACGCCCTCG
CTCAAGCCTTCGTCACTGGTCCCGCCACCAAACGTTTCGGCGAGAAGCAGGCCATTATCGCCGGCATGGC
GGCCGACGCGCTGGGCTACGTCTTGCTGGCGTTCGCGACGCGAGGCTGGATGGCCTTCCCCATTATGATT
CTTCTCGCTTCCGGCGGCATCGGGATGCCCGCGTTGCAGGCCATGCTGTCCAGGCAGGTAGATGACGACC
ATCAGGGACAGCTTCAAGGATCGCTCGCGGCTCTTACCAGCCAGCAAAAGGCCAGGAACCGTAAAAAGGC
CGCGTTGCTGGCGTTTTTCCATAGGCTCCGCCCCCCTGACGAGCATCACAAAAATCGACGCTCAAGTCAG
AGGTGGCGAAACCCGACAGGACTATAAAGATACCAGGCGTTTCCCCCTGGAAGCTCCCTCGTGCGCTCTC
CTGTTCCGACCCTGCCGCTTACCGGATACCTGTCCGCCTTTCTCCCTTCGGGAAGCGTGGCGCTTTCTCA
ATGCTCACGCTGTAGGTATCTCAGTTCGGTGTAGGTCGTTCGCTCCAAGCTGGGCTGTGTGCACGAACCC
CCCGTTCAGCCCGACCGCTGCGCCTTATCCGGTAACTATCGTCTTGAGTCCAACCCGGTAAGACACGACT
TATCGCCACTGGCAGCAGCCACTGGTAACAGGATTAGCAGAGCGAGGTATGTAGGCGGTGCTACAGAGTT
CTTGAAGTGGTGGCCTAACTACGGCTACACTAGAAGGACAGTATTTGGTATCTGCGCTCTGCTGAAGCCA
GTTACCTTCGGAAAAAGAGTTGGTAGCTCTTGATCCGGCAAACAAACCACCGCTGGTAGCGGTGGTTTTT
TTGTTTGCAAGCAGCAGATTACGCGCAGAAAAAAAGGATCTCAAGAAGATCCTTTGATCTTTTCTACGGG
GTCTGACGCTCAGTGGAACGAAAACTCACGTTAAGGGATTTTGGTCATGAGATTATCAAAAAGGATCTTC
ACCTAGATCCTTTTAAATTAAAAATGAAGTTTTAAATCAATCTAAAGTATATATGAGTAAACTTGGTCTG
ACAGTTACCAATGCTTAATCAGTGAGGCACCTATCTCAGCGATCTGTCTATTTCGTTCATCCATAGTTGC
CTGACTCCCCGTCGTGTAGATAACTACGATACGGGAGGGCTTACCATCTGGCCCCAGTGCTGCAATGATA
CCGCGAGACCCACGCTCACCGGCTCCAGATTTATCAGCAATAAACCAGCCAGCCGGAAGGGCCGAGCGCA
GAAGTGGTCCTGCAACTTTATCCGCCTCCATCCAGTCTATTAATTGTTGCCGGGAAGCTAGAGTAAGTAG
TTCGCCAGTTAATAGTTTGCGCAACGTTGTTGCCATTGCTGCAGGCATCGTGGTGTCACGCTCGTCGTTT
GGTATGGCTTCATTCAGCTCCGGTTCCCAACGATCAAGGCGAGTTACATGATCCCCCATGTTGTGCAAAA
AAGCGGTTAGCTCCTTCGGTCCTCCGATCGTTGTCAGAAGTAAGTTGGCCGCAGTGTTATCACTCATGGT
TATGGCAGCACTGCATAATTCTCTTACTGTCATGCCATCCGTAAGATGCTTTTCTGTGACTGGTGAGTAC
TCAACCAAGTCATTCTGAGAATAGTGTATGCGGCGACCGAGTTGCTCTTGCCCGGCGTCAACACGGGATA
ATACCGCGCCACATAGCAGAACTTTAAAAGTGCTCATCATTGGAAAACGTTCTTCGGGGCGAAAACTCTC
AAGGATCTTACCGCTGTTGAGATCCAGTTCGATGTAACCCACTCGTGCACCCAACTGATCTTCAGCATCT
TTTACTTTCACCAGCGTTTCTGGGTGAGCAAAAACAGGAAGGCAAAATGCCGCAAAAAAGGGAATAAGGG
CGACACGGAAATGTTGAATACTCATACTCTTCCTTTTTCAATATTATTGAAGCATTTATCAGGGTTATTG
TCTCATGAGCGGATACATATTTGAATGTATTTAGAAAAATAAACAAATAGGGGTTCCGCGCACATTTCCC
CGAAAAGTGCCACCTGACGTCTAAGAAACCATTATTATCATGACATTAACCTATAAAAATAGGCGTATCA
CGAGGCCCTTTCGT
Features (pLannotate 1.2.2; 11 found; start..end, strand, type, name):
     56..2568    +  promoter       Ac5 promoter: Drosophila melanogaster actin 5C promoter
   2588..2653    +  CDS            N (fragment): REGN_LAMBD - Experimental evidence at protein level: Swiss-Prot protein existence level 1. Plays a role as a transcriptional antitermination factor that allows the virus to initiate its lytic phase. Activates expression of the delayed viral early genes by modifying host RNA polymerase (RNAP) into a form that is resistant to termination signals. This antitermination function requires the host NusA protein which serves to stabilize the interaction between antitermination protein N and host RNA polymerase. From Escherichia phage lambda (Bacteriophage lambda).
   2678..2704    +  CDS            3xHA (fragment): three tandem HA epitope tags
   2717..6010    +  CDS            gw (fragment): GAWKY_DROME - Also known as GW182 From Drosophila melanogaster (Fruit fly).
   6049..6090    +  CDS            V5 tag: epitope tag from simian virus 5
   6190..6324    -  polyA_signal   SV40 poly(A) signal: SV40 polyadenylation signal
   6347..6431    -  CDS            large T antigen (fragment): large T antigen from SV40 (simian virus 40)
   6432..6902    +  CDS            TcR (fragment): tetracycline efflux protein; tet; confers resistance to tetracycline
   6946..7534    -  rep_origin     ori: high-copy-number ColE1/pMB1/pBR322/pUC origin of replication
   7705..8565    -  CDS            AmpR: β-lactamase; bla; confers resistance to ampicillin, carbenicillin, and related antibiotics
   8566..8670    -  promoter       AmpR promoter: bla
