[The description below was written by a language model from this plasmid's Addgene catalogue record and pLannotate feature annotations shown in this document.]
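Description:
pAc5.1B-lambdaN-HA-DmGW182-del205-490-dsRNAres_R is an 8,764 nt insect-cell expression plasmid. The catalogue lists the backbone as unknown, although the name points to a pAc5.1B-type vector. Consistent with that, the annotated sequence carries the Drosophila melanogaster actin 5C (Ac5) promoter, which gives strong constitutive expression in fly cell lines, and an SV40 polyadenylation signal downstream of the coding region. In bacteria it is maintained through a ColE1/pUC-type origin and selected with ampicillin via the β-lactamase gene and its own promoter. The feature annotation describes this origin as high-copy, whereas the catalogue records the plasmid as low copy. Short fragments matching SV40 large T antigen and a tetracycline resistance gene are also detected; these appear to be backbone remnants, not functional units.

The open reading frame begins with a short fragment of the bacteriophage lambda N protein, followed by an HA epitope and then Drosophila GW182 (gawky, gw). The λN peptide is commonly used to tether a fusion protein to reporter mRNAs carrying BoxB hairpins, and the HA tag allows detection. The GW182 insert lacks residues 205–490. Relative to the reference transcript it also carries two amino-acid substitutions (V704A and N799S) and one silent change. The "dsRNAres" label indicates a version designed to resist a dsRNA, which would allow expression while endogenous GW182 is knocked down, though the record does not detail the changes responsible. A vector-derived V5 tag lies downstream of the insert, and the record does not state whether it is translated in frame. The associated study addressed how GW182 interactions with PABP and deadenylases contribute to translational repression and degradation of miRNA targets, so the plasmid suits tethering and complementation assays in Drosophila cells.
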