Addgene plasmid #147409: pAc5.1B-lambdaN-HA-DmGW182-del205-490-dsRNAres_R
Purpose: Insect Expression of DmGW182-del205-490-dsRNAres
Depositing lab: Elisa Izaurralde. Depositing organization: Max Planck Institute for Developmental Biology. Publication: The interactions of GW182 proteins with PABP and deadenylases are required for both translational repression and degradation of miRNA targets. Huntzinger E, Kuzuoglu-Ozturk D, Braun JE, Eulalio A, Wohlbold L, Izaurralde E. Nucleic Acids Res. 2013 Jan;41(2):978-94. doi: 10.1093/nar/gks1078. Epub 2012 Nov 21. PubMed 23172285.
Backbone
  Vector backbone: Unknown
  Vector type: Insect Expression
Growth in bacteria
  Bacterial resistance: Ampicillin, 100 μg/mL
  Growth temperature: 37°C
  Growth strain: DH5alpha
  Copy number: Low Copy
Gene/Insert
  Gene/Insert name: DmGW182-del205-490-dsRNAres
  Species: D. melanogaster (fly)
  Mutation: Two non silent mutations V704A and N799S and one silent mutation G2295A compared to the sequence given by NM_166780 varA.
  Entrez Gene: gw (a.k.a. Dmel_CG31992, CG11484, CG31992, CG9905, Dmel\CG31992, GQ182, GW, GW182, Gw, Gw182, anon-EST:Posey205, dGW182, gw182)
  Cloning method: Unknown
Terms and licenses: Academic/Nonprofit Terms; Industry Terms: Not Available to Industry
Depositor comments: Plasmids from this collection were made available to the research community and donated after the lab closed. Please note that the sequence provided by the depositing laboratory may be theoretical/predicted or based on Sanger sequencing results. There may be discrepancies between sequencing results obtained by Addgene and the depositor sequence. If an Addgene verified sequence is not available, please contact before placing your order to request that our lab fully sequence the plasmid.
How to cite: pAc5.1B-lambdaN-HA-DmGW182-del205-490-dsRNAres_R was a gift from Elisa Izaurralde (Addgene plasmid # 147409 ; http://n2t.net/addgene:147409 ; RRID:Addgene_147409)
